Addgene plasmid #71579: pJK517
Purpose: Produces Acetobacter aceti 1023 succinyl-CoA:acetate CoA-transferase with C-terminal His6 tag and Glu435>Asp mutant (AarCH6-E435D)
Depositing lab: T. J. Kappock. Depositing organization: Purdue University. Publication: Crystal structures of Acetobacter aceti succinyl-coenzyme A (CoA):acetate CoA-transferase reveal specificity determinants and illustrate the mechanism used by class I CoA-transferases. Mullins EA, Kappock TJ. Biochemistry. 2012 Oct 23;51(42):8422-34. doi: 10.1021/bi300957f. Epub 2012 Oct 11. PubMed 23030530.
Backbone
  Vector backbone: pET23a
  Backbone size w/o insert (bp): 3666
  Total vector size (bp): 5108
  Vector type: Bacterial Expression
Growth in bacteria
  Bacterial resistance: Ampicillin, 100 μg/mL
  Growth temperature: 37°C
  Growth strain: DH5alpha
  Copy number: High Copy
Gene/Insert
  Gene/Insert name: succinyl-CoA:acetate CoA-transferase (alt names: aarC; AZ09_02565)
  Species: Acetobacter aceti 1023
  Mutation: changes glutamate-435 to aspartate
  GenBank ID: KDE21007.1 ACD85596.1
  Promoter: T7
  Tag / fusion protein: His6 (C terminal on backbone)
  Cloning method: Restriction Enzyme; 5′ cloning site NdeI (not destroyed); 3′ cloning site XhoI (not destroyed)
  Sequencing primers: 5′ T7 promoter; 3′ T7 terminator
Terms and licenses: Academic/Nonprofit Terms; Industry Terms: Not Available to Industry
Depositor comments: Much higher protein production is achieved by co-production with E. coli GroEL/GroES.
How to cite: pJK517 was a gift from T. J. Kappock (Addgene plasmid # 71579 ; http://n2t.net/addgene:71579 ; RRID:Addgene_71579)
