[The description below was written by a language model from this plasmid's Addgene catalogue record and pLannotate feature annotations shown in this document.]
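Description:
pJK517 is a 5,108 bp bacterial expression plasmid built on the pET23a backbone that produces a mutant form of succinyl-CoA:acetate CoA-transferase (AarC) from Acetobacter aceti strain 1023. It is maintained in E. coli through a ColE1/pMB1-type origin and is listed as high copy, although the annotation also detects the pBR322 bom region and a rop coding sequence. Selection is by ampicillin through the bla β-lactamase gene and its own promoter. An f1 phage origin is also present, which in principle allows single-stranded DNA production.

The aarC open reading frame, about 1.5 kb, was inserted between the NdeI and XhoI sites, both of which are retained. It lies downstream of a T7 promoter and the efficient ribosome binding site from phage T7 gene 10, and is followed by a T7 terminator, so expression requires a host that supplies T7 RNA polymerase. Cloning through XhoI fuses the protein in frame to the backbone-encoded C-terminal His6 tag for metal-affinity purification. The annotation software labels this 18 nt feature as a fragment of a 9xHis tag, which is consistent with six histidines. The short "SET1 fragment" hit downstream of the tag is probably residual T7 gene 10-derived vector sequence rather than part of the product.

The encoded enzyme carries a Glu435 to Asp substitution (AarCH6-E435D). Wild-type AarC uses succinyl-CoA to convert acetate into acetyl-CoA and succinate and contributes to acetic acid resistance. The associated work concerns crystal structures and the mechanism of class I CoA-transferases, so this variant serves as a source of recombinant protein for structural and mechanistic studies. The depositor notes that yields improve greatly when the protein is co-produced with E. coli GroEL/GroES.
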