Features (pLannotate 1.2.2; 13 found; start..end, strand, type, name):
     12..467     +  rep_origin     f1 ori (sequence partly withheld): f1 bacteriophage origin of replication; arrow indicates direction of (+) strand synthesis
    494..598     +  promoter       AmpR promoter: bla
    599..1459    +  CDS            AmpR: β-lactamase; bla; confers resistance to ampicillin, carbenicillin, and related antibiotics
   1630..2218    +  rep_origin     ori: high-copy-number ColE1/pMB1/pBR322/pUC origin of replication
   2404..2546    -  misc_feature   bom: basis of mobility region from pBR322
   2648..2839    -  CDS            rop: Rop protein, which maintains plasmids at low copy number; rop
   2856..3236    +  CDS            YPB1_ECOLX: Protein predicted: Swiss-Prot protein existence level 4. From Escherichia coli.
   3348..3366    +  promoter       T7 promoter: promoter for bacteriophage T7 RNA polymerase
   3398..3420    +  RBS            RBS: efficient ribosome binding site from bacteriophage T7 gene 10 (Olins and Rangwala, 1989)
   3428..4942    +  CDS            SCACT_ACEAC: Experimental evidence at protein level: Swiss-Prot protein existence level 1. Utilizes succinyl-CoA to convert toxic acetate to acetyl-CoA and succinate. Required for growth on acetic acid and for resistance to high levels of acetic acid. Has also low activity with acetoacetate as substrate. From Acetobacter aceti.
   4952..4969    +  CDS            9xHis (fragment): 9xHis affinity tag
   4979..5028    +  CDS            SET1 (fragment): solubility-enhancement tag derived from T7 phage gene 10B
   5036..5083    +  terminator     T7 terminator: transcription terminator for bacteriophage T7 RNA polymerase
>Addgene plasmid #71579 | pJK517 | depositor full sequence | sequence record 130938 | pJK517 sequence 5108 bps
TGGCGAATGGG
[124 nt withheld, positions 12-135]
C
[91 nt withheld, positions 137-227]
A
[49 nt withheld, positions 229-277]
CCTTTGACGTTGGAGTCCACGTTCTTT
[37 nt withheld, positions 305-341]
ACCCTATCTCGGTCTATTCTTTTGATTTATAAGGGATTTTGCCGATTTCGGCCTATTGGTTAAAAAATGA
GCTGATTTAACAAAAATTTAACGCGAATTTTAACAAAATATTAACGTTTACAATTTCAGGTGGCACTTTT
CGGGGAAATGTGCGCGGAACCCCTATTTGTTTATTTTTCTAAATACATTCAAATATGTATCCGCTCATGA
GACAATAACCCTGATAAATGCTTCAATAATATTGAAAAAGGAAGAGTATGAGTATTCAACATTTCCGTGT
CGCCCTTATTCCCTTTTTTGCGGCATTTTGCCTTCCTGTTTTTGCTCACCCAGAAACGCTGGTGAAAGTA
AAAGATGCTGAAGATCAGTTGGGTGCACGAGTGGGTTACATCGAACTGGATCTCAACAGCGGTAAGATCC
TTGAGAGTTTTCGCCCCGAAGAACGTTTTCCAATGATGAGCACTTTTAAAGTTCTGCTATGTGGCGCGGT
ATTATCCCGTATTGACGCCGGGCAAGAGCAACTCGGTCGCCGCATACACTATTCTCAGAATGACTTGGTT
GAGTACTCACCAGTCACAGAAAAGCATCTTACGGATGGCATGACAGTAAGAGAATTATGCAGTGCTGCCA
TAACCATGAGTGATAACACTGCGGCCAACTTACTTCTGACAACGATCGGAGGACCGAAGGAGCTAACCGC
TTTTTTGCACAACATGGGGGATCATGTAACTCGCCTTGATCGTTGGGAACCGGAGCTGAATGAAGCCATA
CCAAACGACGAGCGTGACACCACGATGCCTGCAGCAATGGCAACAACGTTGCGCAAACTATTAACTGGCG
AACTACTTACTCTAGCTTCCCGGCAACAATTAATAGACTGGATGGAGGCGGATAAAGTTGCAGGACCACT
TCTGCGCTCGGCCCTTCCGGCTGGCTGGTTTATTGCTGATAAATCTGGAGCCGGTGAGCGTGGGTCTCGC
GGTATCATTGCAGCACTGGGGCCAGATGGTAAGCCCTCCCGTATCGTAGTTATCTACACGACGGGGAGTC
AGGCAACTATGGATGAACGAAATAGACAGATCGCTGAGATAGGTGCCTCACTGATTAAGCATTGGTAACT
GTCAGACCAAGTTTACTCATATATACTTTAGATTGATTTAAAACTTCATTTTTAATTTAAAAGGATCTAG
GTGAAGATCCTTTTTGATAATCTCATGACCAAAATCCCTTAACGTGAGTTTTCGTTCCACTGAGCGTCAG
ACCCCGTAGAAAAGATCAAAGGATCTTCTTGAGATCCTTTTTTTCTGCGCGTAATCTGCTGCTTGCAAAC
AAAAAAACCACCGCTACCAGCGGTGGTTTGTTTGCCGGATCAAGAGCTACCAACTCTTTTTCCGAAGGTA
ACTGGCTTCAGCAGAGCGCAGATACCAAATACTGTCCTTCTAGTGTAGCCGTAGTTAGGCCACCACTTCA
AGAACTCTGTAGCACCGCCTACATACCTCGCTCTGCTAATCCTGTTACCAGTGGCTGCTGCCAGTGGCGA
TAAGTCGTGTCTTACCGGGTTGGACTCAAGACGATAGTTACCGGATAAGGCGCAGCGGTCGGGCTGAACG
GGGGGTTCGTGCACACAGCCCAGCTTGGAGCGAACGACCTACACCGAACTGAGATACCTACAGCGTGAGC
TATGAGAAAGCGCCACGCTTCCCGAAGGGAGAAAGGCGGACAGGTATCCGGTAAGCGGCAGGGTCGGAAC
AGGAGAGCGCACGAGGGAGCTTCCAGGGGGAAACGCCTGGTATCTTTATAGTCCTGTCGGGTTTCGCCAC
CTCTGACTTGAGCGTCGATTTTTGTGATGCTCGTCAGGGGGGCGGAGCCTATGGAAAAACGCCAGCAACG
CGGCCTTTTTACGGTTCCTGGCCTTTTGCTGGCCTTTTGCTCACATGTTCTTTCCTGCGTTATCCCCTGA
TTCTGTGGATAACCGTATTACCGCCTTTGAGTGAGCTGATACCGCTCGCCGCAGCCGAACGACCGAGCGC
AGCGAGTCAGTGAGCGAGGAAGCGGAAGAGCGCCTGATGCGGTATTTTCTCCTTACGCATCTGTGCGGTA
TTTCACACCGCATATATGGTGCACTCTCAGTACAATCTGCTCTGATGCCGCATAGTTAAGCCAGTATACA
CTCCGCTATCGCTACGTGACTGGGTCATGGCTGCGCCCCGACACCCGCCAACACCCGCTGACGCGCCCTG
ACGGGCTTGTCTGCTCCCGGCATCCGCTTACAGACAAGCTGTGACCGTCTCCGGGAGCTGCATGTGTCAG
AGGTTTTCACCGTCATCACCGAAACGCGCGAGGCAGCTGCGGTAAAGCTCATCAGCGTGGTCGTGAAGCG
ATTCACAGATGTCTGCCTGTTCATCCGCGTCCAGCTCGTTGAGTTTCTCCAGAAGCGTTAATGTCTGGCT
TCTGATAAAGCGGGCCATGTTAAGGGCGGTTTTTTCCTGTTTGGTCACTGATGCCTCCGTGTAAGGGGGA
TTTCTGTTCATGGGGGTAATGATACCGATGAAACGAGAGAGGATGCTCACGATACGGGTTACTGATGATG
AACATGCCCGGTTACTGGAACGTTGTGAGGGTAAACAACTGGCGGTATGGATGCGGCGGGACCAGAGAAA
AATCACTCAGGGTCAATGCCAGCGCTTCGTTAATACAGATGTAGGTGTTCCACAGGGTAGCCAGCAGCAT
CCTGCGATGCAGATCCGGAACATAATGGTGCAGGGCGCTGACTTCCGCGTTTCCAGACTTTACGAAACAC
GGAAACCGAAGACCATTCATGTTGTTGCTCAGGTCGCAGACGTTTTGCAGCAGCAGTCGCTTCACGTTCG
CTCGCGTATCGGTGATTCATTCTGCTAACCAGTAAGGCAACCCCGCCAGCCTAGCCGGGTCCTCAACGAC
AGGAGCACGATCATGCGCACCCGTGGCCAGGACCCAACGCTGCCCGAGATCTCGATCCCGCGAAATTAAT
ACGACTCACTATAGGGAGACCACAACGGTTTCCCTCTAGAAATAATTTTGTTTAACTTTAAGAAGGAGAT
ATACATATGACAGAGCGCATTCGGAACGTCGCGCTGCGCAGTAAAGTATGTCCGGCAGAAACCGCATCCG
AGTTGATCAAGCACGGAGACGTGGTGGGGACCAGCGGTTTTACCGGGGCAGGTTACCCCAAGGAAGTACC
CAAGGCGCTGGCCCAGCGGATGGAAGCTGCGCATGATCGGGGCGAAAAATACCAGATCAGCCTGATTACG
GGCGCATCCACGGGCCCTCAGCTGGATGGTGAGCTGGCCAAGGCCAACGGGGTGTATTTCCGCTCGCCAT
TCAATACGGATGCCACCATGCGCAACCGTATTAATGCGGGTGAAACGGAATATTTTGATAACCATCTGGG
GCAGGTGGCTGGCCGTGCCGTGCAGGGCAATTACGGCAAGTTCAATATTGCGCTGGTGGAAGCCACAGCC
ATTACGGAAGATGGCGGCATTGTGCCCACATCTTCTGTCGGCAATTCCCAGACATTCCTCAATCTGGCCG
AAAAGGTCATTATCGAGGTAAATGAATGGCAGAATCCGATGCTGGAAGGCATCCATGATATCTGGGATGG
CAACGTAAGTGGCGTGCCTACGCGTGATATTGTGCCGATTGTACGGGCAGATCAGCGCGTGGGTGGCCCG
GTTTTACGGGTGAACCCGGACAAGATTGCTGCCATTGTACGCACGAATGACCGGGACAGAAATGCCCCGT
TTGCCGCGCCGGATGAAACAGCAAAAGCTATTGCGGGCTATTTGCTTGATTTCTTTGGGCATGAAGTCAA
ACAGAACCGTTTGCCGCCCTCACTTCTGCCGCTCCAGTCTGGTGTGGGCAATGTGGCCAACGCCGTGCTG
GAAGGGCTGAAGGAAGGCCCATTTGAAAATCTGGTGGGCTATAGTGAGGTGATTCAGGATGGCATGTTGG
CCATGCTGGATTCTGGCCGTATGCGTATTGCCTCTGCCTCGTCTTTCTCGCTGAGCCCGGAAGCTGCGGA
AGAAATCAATAACCGGATGGATTTCTTCCGCAGCAAGATCATTCTGCGCCAGCAGGATGTCAGCAACAGC
CCCGGCATTATCCGCCGTTTAGGCTGCATTGCCATGAACGGCATGATTGAGGCGGATATTTACGGAAACG
TGAATTCTACCCGCGTGATGGGTTCCAAAATGATGAATGGTATTGGGGGATCGGGTGATTTTGCCCGGAG
TTCCTACCTGTCCATCTTCCTGTCTCCCTCCACAGCCAAAGGTGGCAAGATTTCAGCCATTGTGCCGATG
GCTGCGCATGTGGACCACATCATGCAGGATGCGCAGATTTTTGTAACCGATCAGGGGCTGGCGGATCTGC
GTGGGCTTTCACCGGTGCAACGTGCGCGTGAAATTATTTCCAAATGTGCGCATCCGGATTACCGGCCGAT
GTTGCAGGATTATTTTGATCGTGCGCTTAAAAATTCCTTTGGTAAGCACACACCGCATCTGCTGACGGAA
GCTCTGTCTTGGCATCAGCGGTTTATTGATACGGGCACCATGCTCCCATCATCACTCGAGCACCACCACC
ACCACCACTGAGATCCGGCTGCTAACAAAGCCCGAAAGGAAGCTGAGTTGGCTGCTGCCACCGCTGAGCA
ATAACTAGCATAACCCCTTGGGGCCTCTAAACGGGTCTTGAGGGGTTTTTTGCTGAAAGGAGGAACTATA
TCCGGAT
