>Addgene plasmid #71579 | pJK517 | addgene partial sequence | sequence record 135750 | T7 5'-TAATACGACTCACTATAGGG-3'
TTTTGTTTAACTTTAAGAAGGAGATATACATATGACAGAGCGCATTCGGAACGTCGCGCTGCGCAGTAAA
GTATGTCCGGCAGAAACCGCATCCGAGTTGATCAAGCACGGAGACGTGGTGGGGACCAGCGGTTTTACCG
GGGCAGGTTACCCCAAGGAAGTACCCAAGGCGCTGGCCCAGCGGATGGAAGCTGCGCATGATCGGGGCGA
AAAATACCAGATCAGCCTGATTACGGGCGCATCCACGGGCCCTCAGCTGGATGGTGAGCTGGCCAAGGCC
AACGGGGTGTATTTCCGCTCGCCATTCAATACGGATGCCACCATGCGCAACCGTATTAATGCGGGTGAAA
CGGAATATTTTGATAACCATCTGGGGCAGGTGGCTGGCCGTGCCGTGCAGGGCAATTACGGCAAGTTCAA
TATTGCGCTGGTGGAAGCCACAGCCATTACGGAAGATGGCGGCATTGTGCCCACATCTTCTGTCGGCAAT
TCCCAGACATTCCTCAATCTGGCCGAAAAGGTCATTATCGAGGTAAATGAATGGCAGAATCCGATGCTGG
AAGGCATCCATGATATCTGGGATGGCAACGTAAGTGGCGTGCCTACGCGTGATATTGTGCCGATTGTACG
GGCAGATCAGCGCGTGGGTGGCCCGGTTTTACGGGTGAACCCGGACAAGATTGCTGCCATTGTACGCACG
AATGACCGGGACAGAAATGCCCCGTTTGCCGCGCCGGATGAAACAGCAAAAGCTATTGCGGGCTATTTGC
TTGATTTCTTTGGGCATGAAGTCAAACAGAACCGTTTGCCGCCCTCACTTCTGCCGCTCCAGTCTGGTGT
GGGCAATGTGGCCAACGCCGTGCTGGAAGGGCTGAAGGAAGGCCCATTTGAAAATCTGGTGGGCTATAGT
GAGGTGATTCAGGATGGCATGTTGGCCATGCTGGATTCTGGCCGTATGCGTATTGCCTCTGCCTCGTCTT
TCTCGCTGAGCCCGGAAGCTGCGGAAGAAATCAATAACCGGATGGATTTCTTCCGCAGCAAGATCATTCT
GCGCCAGCAGGATGTCAGCA
