>Addgene plasmid #71579 | pJK517 | addgene partial sequence | sequence record 135751 | T7term 5'-GCTAGTTATTGCTCAGCGG-3'
TTGTTAGCAGCCGGATCTCAGTGGTGGTGGTGGTGGTGCTCGAGTGATGATGGGAGCATGGTGCCCGTAT
CAATAAACCGCTGATGCCAAGACAGAGCTTCCGTCAGCAGATGCGGTGTGTGCTTACCAAAGGAATTTTT
AAGCGCACGATCAAAATAATCCTGCAACATCGGCCGGTAATCCGGATGCGCACATTTGGAAATAATTTCA
CGCGCACGTTGCACCGGTGAAAGCCCACGCAGATCCGCCAGCCCCTGATCGGTTACAAAAATCTGCGCAT
CCTGCATGATGTGGTCCACATGCGCAGCCATCGGCACAATGGCTGAAATCTTGCCACCTTTGGCTGTGGA
GGGAGACAGGAAGATGGACAGGTAGGAACTCCGGGCAAAATCACCCGATCCCCCAATACCATTCATCATT
TTGGAACCCATCACGCGGGTAGAATTCACGTTTCCGTAAATATCCGCCTCAATCATGCCGTTCATGGCAA
TGCAGCCTAAACGGCGGATAATGCCGGGGCTGTTGCTGACATCCTGCTGGCGCAGAATGATCTTGCTGCG
GAAGAAATCCATCCGGTTATTGATTTCTTCCGCAGCTTCCGGGCTCAGCGAGAAAGACGAGGCAGAGGCA
ATACGCATACGGCCAGAATCCAGCATGGCCAACATGCCATCCTGAATCACCTCACTATAGCCCACCAGAT
TTTCAAATGGGCCTTCCTTCAGCCCTTCCAGCACGGCGTTGGCCACATTGCCCACACCAGACTGGAGCGG
CAGAAGTGAGGGCGGCAAACGGTTCTGTTTGACTTCATGCCCAAAGAAATCAAGCAAATAGCCCGCAATA
GCTTTTGCTGTTTCATCCGGCGCGGCAAACGGGGCATTTCTGTCCCGGTCATTCGTGCGTACAATGGCAG
CAATCTTGTCCGGGTTCACCCGTAAAACCGGGCCACCCACGCGCTGATCTGCCCGTACAATCGGCACAAT
ATCACGCGTAGGCACGCCACTTACGTTGCCATCCCAGATATCATGGATGCCTTCCAGCATCGGATTCTGC
